Addgene plasmid #152298: pGBW-m4134524
Purpose: Mammalian expression plasmid for SARS-CoV-2 N (nucleocapsid)
Depositing lab: Ginkgo Bioworks & Benjie Chen.
Backbone
  Vector backbone: pTwist_CMV_6
  Backbone size w/o insert (bp): 4180
  Vector type: Mammalian Expression
Growth in bacteria
  Bacterial resistance: Ampicillin, 100 μg/mL
  Growth temperature: 37°C
  Growth strain: DH5alpha
  Copy number: High Copy
Gene/Insert
  Gene/Insert name: SARS-CoV-2 N (nucleocapsid) (alt names: nucleocapsid phosphoprotein; N protein)
  Species: Severe acute respiratory syndrome coronavirus 2
  Insert size (bp): 1253
  Mutation: wt
  Entrez Gene: N (a.k.a. GU280_gp10)
  Promoter: CMV
  Tag / fusion protein: Cleavable TEV;3xFlag (C terminal on backbone)
  Cloning method: Unknown
Resource information
  A portion of this plasmid was derived from a plasmid made by: GinkgoBioworks
Depositor comments: NCBI reference sequence: YP_009724397.2
How to cite: pGBW-m4134524 was a gift from Ginkgo Bioworks & Benjie Chen (Addgene plasmid # 152298 ; http://n2t.net/addgene:152298 ; RRID:Addgene_152298)
