[The description below was written by a language model from this plasmid's Addgene catalogue record and pLannotate feature annotations shown in this document.]
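Description:
pGBW-m4134524 is a mammalian expression plasmid built on the pTwist_CMV_6 backbone that drives production of the wild-type SARS-CoV-2 nucleocapsid (N) phosphoprotein. It is propagated in E. coli as a high-copy plasmid through a ColE1/pUC-type origin and is selected with ampicillin via a full-length β-lactamase (AmpR) gene. The record lists no mammalian selection marker, so the plasmid appears suited to transient transfection rather than stable line selection. The sequenced construct is about 5.5 kb, consistent with the stated backbone plus an insert of roughly 1.25 kb.

The expression cassette begins with the human cytomegalovirus immediate-early enhancer and promoter, which the annotation software resolves into an enhancer plus shorter promoter fragments. This is followed by the N open reading frame and an SV40 polyadenylation signal. According to the catalogue entry, the backbone supplies a C-terminal TEV-cleavable 3xFLAG tag. The feature table detects only a FLAG fragment just downstream of N and does not annotate the TEV site, though this is compatible with the described tag. The tag allows immunodetection or affinity capture of N, with optional removal by TEV protease.

The cassette and the bacterial marker are flanked by T7 and rrnG transcription terminators, β-globin insulator elements and a synthetic poly(A) signal upstream of the enhancer. These standard elements limit read-through transcription and insulate the expression unit from the rest of the plasmid. Short hits to SV40 large T antigen and a β-lactamase fragment appear to be residual backbone sequence rather than functional genes. The stated purpose is expression of N in mammalian cells; the record gives no more specific application.
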