Features (pLannotate 1.2.2; 18 found; start..end, strand, type, name):
      1..304     +  enhancer       CMV enhancer: human cytomegalovirus immediate early enhancer
    377..394     -  promoter       CMV promoter (fragment): human cytomegalovirus (CMV) immediate early promoter
    457..508     +  promoter       CMVd2 promoter: truncated human cytomegalovirus (CMV) immediate early promoter that yields moderately reduced expression relative to the full-length promoter
    583..1839    +  CDS            N: NCAP_SARS2 - Experimental evidence at protein level: Swiss-Prot protein existence level 1. Packages the positive strand viral genome RNA into a helical ribonucleocapsid (RNP) and plays a fundamental role during virion assembly through its interactions with the viral genome and membrane protein M. Plays an important role in enhancing the efficiency of subgenomic viral RNA transcription as well as viral replication (By similarity). May modulate transforming growth factor-beta signaling by binding host smad3 (By similarity). From Severe acute respiratory syndrome coronavirus 2 (2019-nCoV) (SARS-C
   1906..1928    +  CDS            FLAG (fragment): FLAG® epitope tag, followed by an enterokinase cleavage site
   1982..2103    -  polyA_signal   SV40 poly(A) signal: SV40 polyadenylation signal
   2126..2195    -  CDS            large T antigen (fragment): large T antigen from SV40 (simian virus 40)
   2218..2264    +  terminator     T7 terminator: transcription terminator for bacteriophage T7 RNA polymerase
   2294..2430    +  terminator     rrnG terminator: transcription terminator from the E. coli ribosomal RNA rrnG operon (Albrechtsen et al., 1991)
   2475..2546    +  misc_feature   3' β-globin insulator: insulator downstream of the human β-globin locus (Farrell et al., 2002)
   2772..3360    -  rep_origin     ori: high-copy-number ColE1/pMB1/pBR322/pUC origin of replication
   3532..3596    -  CDS            bla(M) (fragment): β-lactamase lacking the signal sequence; bla(M); allows cytosolic expression of β-lactamase
   4106..4966    +  CDS            AmpR: β-lactamase; bla; confers resistance to ampicillin, carbenicillin, and related antibiotics
   4979..5115    +  terminator     rrnG terminator: transcription terminator from the E. coli ribosomal RNA rrnG operon (Albrechtsen et al., 1991)
   5267..5338    +  misc_feature   5' β-globin insulator: insulator upstream of the human β-globin locus (Farrell et al., 2002)
   5343..5389    -  terminator     T7 terminator: transcription terminator for bacteriophage T7 RNA polymerase
   5407..5455    -  polyA_signal   poly(A) signal: synthetic polyadenylation signal
   5486..5535    +  enhancer       CMV enhancer (fragment): human cytomegalovirus immediate early enhancer
>Addgene plasmid #152298 | pGBW-m4134524 | addgene full sequence | sequence record 312892 | Addgene NGS Result
CGTTACATAACTTACGGTAAATGGCCCGCCTGGCTGACCGCCCAACGACCCCCGCCCATTGACGTCAATA
ATGACGTATGTTCCCATAGTAACGCCAATAGGGACTTTCCATTGACGTCAATGGGTGGAGTATTTACGGT
AAACTGCCCACTTGGCAGTACATCAAGTGTATCATATGCCAAGTACGCCCCCTATTGACGTCAATGACGG
TAAATGGCCCGCCTGGCATTATGCCCAGTACATGACCTTATGGGACTTTCCTACTTGGCAGTACATCTAC
GTATTAGTCATCGCTATTACCATGCTGATGCGGTTTTGGCAGTACATCAATGGGCGTGGATAGCGGTTTG
ACTCACGGGGATTTCCAAGTCTCCACCCCATTGACGTCAATGGGAGTTTGTTTTGGCACCAAAATCAACG
GGACTTTCCAAAATGTCGTAACAACTCCGCCCCATTGACGCAAATGGGCGGTAGGCGTGTACGGTGGGAG
GTCTATATAAGCAGAGCTGGTTTAGTGAACCGTCAGATCAGATCTTTGTCGATCCTACCATCCACTCGAC
ACACCCGCCAGCGGCCGCCACCATGTCTGATAATGGACCACAGAACCAACGCAATGCACCCCGAATCACT
TTTGGCGGTCCGTCCGACAGTACCGGGAGCAACCAGAACGGCGAAAGATCGGGAGCTCGTTCAAAACAGC
GGAGGCCTCAAGGGTTACCCAATAACACGGCCAGCTGGTTCACAGCGTTGACCCAGCATGGCAAGGAGGA
CCTCAAGTTCCCTCGGGGTCAGGGGGTCCCAATAAATACAAACAGTTCCCCTGATGACCAAATTGGATAC
TATAGACGCGCTACTAGGAGGATCCGTGGCGGGGATGGAAAAATGAAGGACCTTTCTCCCAGATGGTACT
TTTATTACCTGGGTACTGGCCCAGAGGCCGGTCTACCGTATGGAGCAAACAAAGATGGCATTATTTGGGT
GGCCACGGAAGGAGCACTGAATACCCCAAAGGATCACATCGGCACCCGGAATCCAGCCAACAATGCTGCT
ATCGTTCTGCAACTCCCCCAGGGGACAACATTGCCTAAAGGCTTCTATGCCGAGGGCAGTAGAGGTGGCA
GCCAGGCGTCCTCACGCAGCTCTTCTCGATCTCGGAACAGCTCAAGAAATTCCACTCCCGGGAGTTCCCG
AGGAACCAGCCCAGCAAGGATGGCTGGCAATGGTGGAGATGCCGCTCTGGCCCTACTTCTGCTGGACCGC
CTCAATCAGTTAGAATCAAAGATGTCGGGGAAGGGGCAGCAACAGCAGGGACAGACCGTAACTAAAAAGA
GTGCAGCGGAGGCCTCTAAAAAGCCTCGGCAGAAACGTACGGCAACAAAGGCTTACAACGTGACCCAGGC
CTTTGGCCGTAGAGGACCCGAACAGACACAAGGGAACTTTGGTGACCAAGAGTTGATAAGGCAGGGAACC
GACTACAAACACTGGCCTCAGATCGCCCAATTCGCACCGAGCGCGAGCGCATTTTTCGGAATGTCACGAA
TTGGCATGGAGGTGACACCTTCGGGAACCTGGCTGACATACACTGGCGCCATAAAGCTCGATGACAAAGA
TCCCAACTTCAAGGATCAAGTCATCTTGCTGAATAAGCATATTGACGCGTATAAAACTTTTCCACCCACG
GAACCGAAGAAGGACAAGAAAAAGAAAGCTGATGAGACACAGGCGCTTCCACAAAGGCAGAAAAAGCAGC
AGACGGTTACTCTACTGCCCGCCGCAGACCTAGATGACTTCTCCAAACAGCTTCAGCAGTCTATGAGTAG
CGCCGACTCAACCCAAGCTGAAAACCTTTACTTTCAGTCGATGGATTATAAGGACCACGATGGAGACTAC
AAAGATCATGACATTGATTACAAGGACGACGATGACAAATAAGCTAGCTTGACTGACTGAGATACAGCGT
ACCTTCAGCTCACAGACATGATAAGATACATTGATGAGTTTGGACAAACCACAACTAGAATGCAGTGAAA
AAAATGCTTTATTTGTGAAATTTGTGATGCTATTGCTTTATTTGTAACCATTATAAGCTGCAATAAACAA
GTTAACAACAACAATTGCATTCATTTTATGTTTCAGGTTCAGGGGGAGGTGTGGGAGGTTTTTTAAAGCA
AGTAAAACCTCTACAAATGTGGTATTGGCCCATCTCTATCGGTATCGTAGCATAACCCCTTGGGGCCTCT
AAACGGGTCTTGAGGGGTTTTTTGTGCCCCTCGGGCCGGATTGCTATCTACCGGCATTGGCGCAGAAAAA
AATGCCTGATGCGACGCTGCGCGTCTTATACTCCCACATATGCCAGATTCAGCAACGGATACGGCTTCCC
CAACTTGCCCACTTCCATACGTGTCCTCCTTACCAGAAATTTATCCTTAAGGTCGTCAGCTATCCTGCAG
GCGATCTCTCGATTTCGATCAAGACATTCCTTTAATGGTCTTTTCTGGACACCACTAGGGGTCAGAAGTA
GTTCATCAAACTTTCTTCCCTCCCTAATCTCATTGGTTACCTTGGGCTATCGAAACTTAATTAACCAGTC
AAGTCAGCTACTTGGCGAGATCGACTTGTCTGGGTTTCGACTACGCTCAGAATTGCGTCAGTCAAGTTCG
ATCTGGTCCTTGCTATTGCACCCGTTCTCCGATTACGAGTTTCATTTAAATCATGTGAGCAAAAGGCCAG
CAAAAGGCCAGGAACCGTAAAAAGGCCGCGTTGCTGGCGTTTTTCCATAGGCTCCGCCCCCCTGACGAGC
ATCACAAAAATCGACGCTCAAGTCAGAGGTGGCGAAACCCGACAGGACTATAAAGATACCAGGCGTTTCC
CCCTGGAAGCTCCCTCGTGCGCTCTCCTGTTCCGACCCTGCCGCTTACCGGATACCTGTCCGCCTTTCTC
CCTTCGGGAAGCGTGGCGCTTTCTCATAGCTCACGCTGTAGGTATCTCAGTTCGGTGTAGGTCGTTCGCT
CCAAGCTGGGCTGTGTGCACGAACCCCCCGTTCAGCCCGACCGCTGCGCCTTATCCGGTAACTATCGTCT
TGAGTCCAACCCGGTAAGACACGACTTATCGCCACTGGCAGCAGCCACTGGTAACAGGATTAGCAGAGCG
AGGTATGTAGGCGGTGCTACAGAGTTCTTGAAGTGGTGGCCTAACTACGGCTACACTAGAAGAACAGTAT
TTGGTATCTGCGCTCTGCTGAAGCCAGTTACCTTCGGAAAAAGAGTTGGTAGCTCTTGATCCGGCAAACA
AACCACCGCTGGTAGCGGTGGTTTTTTTGTTTGCAAGCAGCAGATTACGCGCAGAAAAAAAGGATCTCAA
GAAGATCCTTTGATCTTTTCTACGGGGTCTGACGCTCAGTGGAACGAAAACTCACGTTAAGGGATTTTGG
TCATGAGATTATCAAAAAGGATCTTCACCTAGATCCTTTTAAATTAAAAATGAAGTTTTAAATCAATCTA
AAGTATATATGAGTAAACTTGGTCTGACAGTTACCAATGCTTAATCAGTGAGGCACCTATCTCAGCGATC
TGTCTATTTCGTTCATCCATAGTTGCATTTAAATTTCCGAACTCTCCAAGGCCCTCGTCGGAAAATCTTC
AAACCTTTCGTCCGATCCATCTTGCAGGCTACCTCTCGAACGAACTATCGCAAGTCTCTTGGCCGGCCTT
GCGCCTTGGCTATTGCTTGGCAGCGCCTATCGCCAGGTATTACTCCAATCCCGAATATCCGAGATCGGGA
TCACCCGAGAGAAGTTCAACCTACATCCTCAATCCCGATCTATCCGAGATCCGAGGAATATCGAAATCGG
GGCGCGCCTGGTGTACCGAGAACGATCCTCTCAGTGCGAGTCTCGACGATCCATATCGTTGCTTGGCAGT
CAGCCAGTCGGAATCCAGCTTGGGACCCAGGAAGTCCAATCGTCAGATATTGTACTCAAGCCTGGTCACG
GCAGCGTACCGATCTGTTTAAACCTAGATATTGATAGTCTGATCGGTCAACGTATAATCGAGTCCTAGCT
TTTGCAAACATCTATCAAGAGACAGGATCAGCAGGAGGCTTTCGCATGAGTATTCAACATTTCCGTGTCG
CCCTTATTCCCTTTTTTGCGGCATTTTGCCTTCCTGTTTTTGCTCACCCAGAAACGCTGGTGAAAGTAAA
AGATGCTGAAGATCAGTTGGGTGCGCGAGTGGGTTACATCGAACTGGATCTCAACAGCGGTAAGATCCTT
GAGAGTTTTCGCCCCGAAGAACGCTTTCCAATGATGAGCACTTTTAAAGTTCTGCTATGTGGCGCGGTAT
TATCCCGTATTGACGCCGGGCAAGAGCAACTCGGTCGCCGCATACACTATTCTCAGAATGACTTGGTTGA
GTATTCACCAGTCACAGAAAAGCATCTTACGGATGGCATGACAGTAAGAGAATTATGCAGTGCTGCCATA
ACCATGAGTGATAACACTGCGGCCAACTTACTTCTGACAACGATTGGAGGACCGAAGGAGCTAACCGCTT
TTTTGCACAACATGGGGGATCATGTAACTCGCCTTGATCGTTGGGAACCGGAGCTGAATGAAGCCATACC
AAACGACGAGCGTGACACCACGATGCCTGTAGCAATGGCAACAACCTTGCGTAAACTATTAACTGGCGAA
CTACTTACTCTAGCTTCCCGGCAACAGTTGATAGACTGGATGGAGGCGGATAAAGTTGCAGGACCACTTC
TGCGCTCGGCCCTTCCGGCTGGCTGGTTTATTGCTGATAAATCTGGAGCCGGTGAGCGTGGGTCTCGCGG
TATCATTGCAGCACTGGGGCCAGATGGTAAGCCCTCCCGTATCGTAGTTATCTACACGACGGGGAGTCAG
GCAACTATGGATGAACGAAATAGACAGATCGCTGAGATAGGTGCCTCACTGATTAAGCATTGGTAACCGA
TTCTAGGTGCATTGGCGCAGAAAAAAATGCCTGATGCGACGCTGCGCGTCTTATACTCCCACATATGCCA
GATTCAGCAACGGATACGGCTTCCCCAACTTGCCCACTTCCATACGTGTCCTCCTTACCAGAAATTTATC
CTTAAGATCCCGAATCGTTTAAACTCGACTCTGGCTCTATCGAATCTCCGTCGTTTCGAGCTTACGCGAA
CAGCCGTGGCGCTCATTTGCTCGTCGGGCATCGAATCTCGTCAGCTATCGTCAGCTTACCTTTTTGGCAG
CGATCGCGGCTCCCGACATCTTGGACCATTAGCTCCACAGGTATCTTCTTCCCTCTAGTGGTCATAACAG
CAGCTTCAGCTACCTCTCAATTCAAAAAACCCCTCAAGACCCGTTTAGAGGCCCCAAGGGGTTATGCTAT
CAATCGTTGCGTTACACACACAAAAAACCAACACACATCCATCTTCGATGGATAGCGATTTTATTATCTA
ACTGCTGATCGAGTGTAGCCAGATCTAGTAATCAATTACGGGGTCATTAGTTCATAGCCCATATATGGAG
TTCCG
